Addgene plasmid #82537: FSW-HRP-V5-LRRTM2
Purpose: Lentiviral vector for expressing HRP-LRRTM2 in neurons
Depositing lab: Alice Ting. Depositing organization: Massachusetts Institute of Technology. Publication: Proteomic Analysis of Unbounded Cellular Compartments: Synaptic Clefts. Loh KH, Stawski PS, Draycott AS, Udeshi ND, Lehrman EK, Wilton DK, Svinkina T, Deerinck TJ, Ellisman MH, Stevens B, Carr SA, Ting AY. Cell. 2016 Aug 25;166(5):1295-1307.e21. doi: 10.1016/j.cell.2016.07.041. PubMed 27565350.
Backbone
  Vector backbone: FSW
  Backbone size w/o insert (bp): 9543
  Total vector size (bp): 10995
  Vector type: Mammalian Expression, Lentiviral
Growth in bacteria
  Bacterial resistance: Ampicillin, 100 μg/mL
  Growth temperature: 37°C
  Growth strain: NEB Stable
  Copy number: Unknown
Gene/Insert
  Gene/Insert name: LRRTM2
  Species: H. sapiens (human)
  Insert size (bp): 1452
  Entrez Gene: LRRTM2
  Promoter: Human Synapsin
  Tag / fusion protein: HRP (N terminal on insert); V5 (N terminal on insert)
  Cloning method: Restriction Enzyme; 5′ cloning site BamHI (not destroyed); 3′ cloning site AscI (not destroyed)
  Sequencing primers: 5′ GCGCTGCGGCGCCGGCGACTCAGC; 3′ gcgtaaaaggagcaacatagttaagaataccagtcaatc
Terms and licenses: Academic/Nonprofit Terms; Industry Terms: Not Available to Industry
How to cite: FSW-HRP-V5-LRRTM2 was a gift from Alice Ting (Addgene plasmid # 82537 ; http://n2t.net/addgene:82537 ; RRID:Addgene_82537)
