[The description below was written by a language model from this plasmid's Addgene catalogue record and pLannotate feature annotations shown in this document.]
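Description:
FSW-HRP-V5-LRRTM2 is a lentiviral transfer plasmid of about 11 kb, built on the FSW backbone, for neuron-specific expression of a horseradish peroxidase fusion to the human postsynaptic adhesion protein LRRTM2. It is propagated in E. coli through a high-copy ColE1/pUC-type origin with ampicillin selection (AmpR under its bla promoter). The backbone also carries an f1 origin and an SV40/EM7-driven BleoR cassette with an SV40 poly(A) signal, lying outside the LTR-flanked region. The viral framework is HIV-1 derived. A CMV enhancer/promoter is placed upstream of a truncated 5' LTR to drive genomic RNA production in packaging cells. It is followed by the Ψ packaging signal with a partial gag fragment, the RRE for Rev-dependent nuclear export, and the cPPT/CTS. A second truncated LTR annotation and a bGH poly(A) signal close the viral unit.

The payload sits between the cPPT and a WPRE, which enhances transcript expression. The human synapsin I promoter restricts expression to neurons. The feature table shows a short N-terminal LRRTM2-derived segment (matched to the rat ortholog, plausibly the signal peptide, though the record does not say so). This is followed by the HRP coding region and then the human LRRTM2 sequence. The V5 epitope listed in the catalogue is not annotated separately but would fit the short gap between HRP and LRRTM2. This arrangement would place the peroxidase on the extracellular side of the protein. The insert was cloned between BamHI and AscI sites. According to the associated publication title, the construct serves proximity-based proteomic analysis of synaptic clefts, with V5 allowing detection of the fusion.
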