Features (pLannotate 1.2.2; 32 found; start..end, strand, type, name):
     31..83      -  misc_feature   bom (fragment): basis of mobility region from pBR322
    238..617     +  enhancer       CMV enhancer: human cytomegalovirus immediate early enhancer
    618..817     +  promoter       CMV promoter: human cytomegalovirus (CMV) immediate early promoter
    835..1015    +  LTR            5' LTR (truncated): truncated 5' long terminal repeat (LTR) from HIV-1
   1062..1187    +  misc_feature   HIV-1 Ψ: packaging signal of human immunodeficiency virus type 1
   1171..1534    +  CDS            HIV-1 gag (fragment): gag protein from human immunodeficiency virus 1; gag
   1680..1913    +  misc_feature   RRE: The Rev response element (RRE) of HIV-1 allows for Rev-dependent mRNA export from the nucleus to the cytoplasm.
   2290..2390    +  CDS            Rev (fragment): human immunodeficiency virus 1 (HIV-1) Rev protein; rev; enhances nuclear export of unspliced and incompletely spliced viral mRNAs
   2440..2557    +  misc_feature   cPPT/CTS: central polypurine tract and central termination sequence of HIV-1
   2636..3083    +  promoter       hSyn promoter: human synapsin I promoter; confers neuron-specific expression (Kügler et al., 2003)
   3103..3201    +  CDS            Lrrtm2 (fragment): LRRT2_RAT - Experimental evidence at protein level: Swiss-Prot protein existence level 1. Involved in the development and maintenance of excitatory synapse in the nervous system. Regulates surface expression of AMPA receptors and instructs the development of functional glutamate release sites. Acts as a ligand for the presynaptic receptors NRXN1-A and NRXN1-B. From Rattus norvegicus (Rat).
   3205..4131    +  CDS            PRXC1A (fragment): PER1A_ARMRU - Also known as HPRC1. Experimental evidence at protein level: Swiss-Prot protein existence level 1. Removal of H(2)O(2), oxidation of toxic reductants, biosynthesis and degradation of lignin, suberization, auxin catabolism, response to environmental stresses such as wounding, pathogen attack and oxidative stress. These functions might be dependent on each isozyme/isoform in each plant tissue. From Armoracia rusticana (Horseradish) (Armoracia laphatifolia).
   4165..5643    +  CDS            LRRTM2: LRRT2_HUMAN - Also known as KIAA0416, LRRN2. Experimental evidence at protein level: Swiss-Prot protein existence level 1. Involved in the development and maintenance of excitatory synapse in the vertebrate nervous system. Regulates surface expression of AMPA receptors and instructs the development of functional glutamate release sites. Acts as a ligand for the presynaptic receptors NRXN1-A and NRXN1-B (By similarity). From Homo sapiens (Human).
   5662..5687    +  misc_feature   MCS (fragment): pBluescript multiple cloning site
   5687..6275    +  misc_feature   WPRE: woodchuck hepatitis virus posttranscriptional regulatory element
   6212..6793    +  CDS            nef (fragment): NEF_HV1H2 - Experimental evidence at protein level: Swiss-Prot protein existence level 1. Extracellular Nef protein targets CD4(+) T-lymphocytes for apoptosis by interacting with CXCR4 surface receptors. From Human immunodeficiency virus type 1 group M subtype B (isolate HXB2) (HIV-1).
   6800..6980    +  LTR            5' LTR (truncated): truncated 5' long terminal repeat (LTR) from HIV-1
   7012..7219    +  polyA_signal   bGH poly(A) signal: bovine growth hormone polyadenylation signal
   7240..7261    +  promoter       SV40 promoter (fragment): SV40 enhancer and early promoter
   7282..7710    +  rep_origin     f1 ori (sequence partly withheld): f1 bacteriophage origin of replication; arrow indicates direction of (+) strand synthesis
   7724..8053    +  promoter       SV40 promoter: SV40 enhancer and early promoter
   8101..8148    +  promoter       EM7 promoter: synthetic bacterial promoter&nbsp
   8167..8541    +  CDS            BleoR: antibiotic-binding protein; Sh ble from Streptoalloteichus hindustanus; confers resistance to bleomycin, phleomycin, and Zeocin™
   8551..8676    +  CDS            ble (fragment): BLE_KLEPN - Experimental evidence at protein level: Swiss-Prot protein existence level 1. Binding protein with a strong affinity to the bleomycin family of antibiotics. Binds to CL990; an antimitotic-antibiotic compound. From Klebsiella pneumoniae.
   8671..8792    +  polyA_signal   SV40 poly(A) signal: SV40 polyadenylation signal
   8863..8885    -  protein_bind   lac operator (fragment): The lac repressor binds to the lac operator to inhibit transcription in E. coli. This inhibition can be relieved by adding lactose or isopropyl-β-D-thiogalactopyranoside (IPTG). lac repressor encoded by lacI
   8889..8919    -  promoter       lac promoter: promoter for the E. coli lac operon
   8934..8955    -  protein_bind   CAP binding site: CAP binding activates transcription in the presence of cAMP. E. coli catabolite activator protein
   8968..9060    -  CDS            lacI (fragment): lac repressor; lacI; The lac repressor binds to the lac operator to inhibit transcription in E. coli. This inhibition can be relieved by adding lactose or isopropyl-β-D-thiogalactopyranoside (IPTG).
   9243..9831    -  rep_origin     ori: high-copy-number ColE1/pMB1/pBR322/pUC origin of replication
  10002..10862   -  CDS            AmpR: β-lactamase; bla; confers resistance to ampicillin, carbenicillin, and related antibiotics
  10863..10967   -  promoter       AmpR promoter: bla
>Addgene plasmid #82537 | FSW-HRP-V5-LRRTM2 | addgene full sequence | sequence record 161775 | Addgene NGS Result
GTCGACGGATCGGGAGATCTCCCGATCCCCTATGGTGCACTCTCAGTACAATCTGCTCTGATGCCGCATA
GTTAAGCCAGTATCTGCTCCCTGCTTGTGTGTTGGAGGTCGCTGAGTAGTGCGCGAGCAAAATTTAAGCT
ACAACAAGGCAAGGCTTGACCGACAATTGCATGAAGAATCTGCTTAGGGTTAGGCGTTTTGCGCTGCTTC
GCGATGTACGGGCCAGATATACGCGTTGACATTGATTATTGACTAGTTATTAATAGTAATCAATTACGGG
GTCATTAGTTCATAGCCCATATATGGAGTTCCGCGTTACATAACTTACGGTAAATGGCCCGCCTGGCTGA
CCGCCCAACGACCCCCGCCCATTGACGTCAATAATGACGTATGTTCCCATAGTAACGCCAATAGGGACTT
TCCATTGACGTCAATGGGTGGAGTATTTACGGTAAACTGCCCACTTGGCAGTACATCAAGTGTATCATAT
GCCAAGCACGCCCCCTATTGACGTCAATGACGGTAAATGGCCCGCCTGGCATTATGCCCAGTACATGACC
TTATGGGACTTTCCTACTTGGCAGTACATCTACGTATTAGTCATCGCTATTACCATGGTGATGCGGTTTT
GGCAGTACATCAATGGGCGTGGATAGCGGTTTGACTCACGGGGATTTCCAAGTCTCCACCCCATTGACGT
CAATGGGAGTTTGTTTTGGCACCAAAATCAACGGGACTTTCCAAAATGTCGTAACAACTCCGCCCCATTG
ACGCAAATGGGCGGTAGGCGTGTACGGTGGGAGGTCTATATAAGCAGCGCGTTTTGCCTGTACTGGGTCT
CTCTGGTTAGACCAGATCTGAGCCTGGGAGCTCTCTGGCTAACTAGGGAACCCACTGCTTAAGCCTCAAT
AAAGCTTGCCTTGAGTGCTTCAAGTAGTGTGTGCCCGTCTGTTGTGTGACTCTGGTAACTAGAGATCCCT
CAGACCCTTTTAGTCAGTGTGGAAAATCTCTAGCAGTGGCGCCCGAACAGGGACTTGAAAGCGAAAGGGA
AACCAGAGGAGCTCTCTCGACGCAGGACTCGGCTTGCTGAAGCGCGCACGGCAAGAGGCGAGGGGCGGCG
ACTGGTGAGTACGCCAAAAATTTTGACTAGCGGAGGCTAGAAGGAGAGAGATGGGTGCGAGAGCGTCAGT
ATTAAGCGGGGGAGAATTAGATCGCGATGGGAAAAAATTCGGTTAAGGCCAGGGGGAAAGAAAAAATATA
AATTAAAACATATAGTATGGGCAAGCAGGGAGCTAGAACGATTCGCAGTTAATCCTGGCCTGTTAGAAAC
ATCAGAAGGCTGTAGACAAATACTGGGACAGCTACAACCATCCCTTCAGACAGGATCAGAAGAACTTAGA
TCATTATATAATACAGTAGCAACCCTCTATTGTGTGCATCAAAGGATAGAGATAAAAGACACCAAGGAAG
CTTTAGACAAGATAGAGGAAGAGCAAAACAAAAGTAAGACCACCGCACAGCAAGCGGCCGCTGATCTTCA
GACCTGGAGGAGGAGATATGAGGGACAATTGGAGAAGTGAATTATATAAATATAAAGTAGTAAAAATTGA
ACCATTAGGAGTAGCACCCACCAAGGCAAAGAGAAGAGTGGTGCAGAGAGAAAAAAGAGCAGTGGGAATA
GGAGCTTTGTTCCTTGGGTTCTTGGGAGCAGCAGGAAGCACTATGGGCGCAGCGTCAATGACGCTGACGG
TACAGGCCAGACAATTATTGTCTGGTATAGTGCAGCAGCAGAACAATTTGCTGAGGGCTATTGAGGCGCA
ACAGCATCTGTTGCAACTCACAGTCTGGGGCATCAAGCAGCTCCAGGCAAGAATCCTGGCTGTGGAAAGA
TACCTAAAGGATCAACAGCTCCTGGGGATTTGGGGTTGCTCTGGAAAACTCATTTGCACCACTGCTGTGC
CTTGGAATGCTAGTTGGAGTAATAAATCTCTGGAACAGATTTGGAATCACACGACCTGGATGGAGTGGGA
CAGAGAAATTAACAATTACACAAGCTTAATACACTCCTTAATTGAAGAATCGCAAAACCAGCAAGAAAAG
AATGAACAAGAATTATTGGAATTAGATAAATGGGCAAGTTTGTGGAATTGGTTTAACATAACAAATTGGC
TGTGGTATATAAAATTATTCATAATGATAGTAGGAGGCTTGGTAGGTTTAAGAATAGTTTTTGCTGTACT
TTCTATAGTGAATAGAGTTAGGCAGGGATATTCACCATTATCGTTTCAGACCCACCTCCCAACCCCGAGG
GGACCCGACAGGCCCGAAGGAATAGAAGAAGAAGGTGGAGAGAGAGACAGAGACAGATCCATTCGATTAG
TGAACGGATCGGCACTGCGTGCGCCAATTCTGCAGACAAATGGCAGTATTCATCCACAATTTTAAAAGAA
AAGGGGGGATTGGGGGGTACAGTGCAGGGGAAAGAATAGTAGACATAATAGCAACAGACATACAAACTAA
AGAATTACAAAAACAAATTACAAAAATTCAAAATTTTCGGGTTTATTACAGGGACAGCAGAGATCCAGTT
TGGTTAATTAATACCGCCATGCATCTGCAGAGGGCCCTGCGTATGAGTGCAAGTGGGTTTTAGGACCAGG
ATGAGGCGGGGTGGGGGTGCCTACCTGACGACCGACCCCGACCCACTGGACAAGCACCCAACCCCCATTC
CCCAAATTGCGCATCCCCTATCAGAGAGGGGGAGGGGAAACAGGATGCGGCGAGGCGCGTGCGCACTGCC
AGCTTCAGCACCGCGGACAGTGCCTTCGCCCCCGCCTGGCGGCGCGCGCCACCGCCGCCTCAGCACTGAA
GGCGCGCTGACGTCACTCGCCGGTCCCCCGCAAACTCCCCTTCCCGGCCACCTTGGTCGCGTCCGCGCCG
CCGCCGGCCCAGCCGGACCGCACCACGCGAGGCGCGAGATAGGGGGGCACGGGCGCGACCATCTGCGCTG
CGGCGCCGGCGACTCAGCGCTGCCTCAGTCTGCGGTGGGCAGCGGAGGAGTCGTGTCGTGCCTGAGAGCG
CAGTCTAGAGGATCCCGCCACCATGGGCTTACATTTCAAGTGGCCATTAGGGGCCCCTATGCTGGCAGCA
ATATATGCAATGAGTATGGTTTTAAAAATGCTGCCTGCCCTGGGTATGGCGGCTAGCCAGCTTACTCCAA
CTTTCTACGATAACTCTTGTCCTAACGTGAGCAACATCGTGCGAGATACTATCGTGAACGAGTTGCGGTC
TGATCCGAGGATAGCCGCTTCAATTTTGCGGCTGCATTTCCACGATTGTTTTGTAAACGGCTGTGATGCT
TCCATCCTCCTCGACAATACCACCTCTTTCAGGACTGAAAAGGATGCCTTCGGTAACGCGAATAGTGCTA
GAGGGTTTCCCGTGATCGATAGAATGAAAGCCGCTGTGGAGAGCGCCTGCCCCCGGACAGTTAGTTGTGC
AGACCTTCTGACCATAGCGGCCCAGCAATCCGTGACGCTGGCCGGTGGCCCCAGCTGGAGGGTCCCCCTG
GGAAGGAGGGACTCTCTGCAGGCTTTTCTGGACTTGGCAAACGCAAACCTGCCTGCTCCCTTCTTCACCC
TTCCCCAGCTGAAGGATTCCTTCAGGAATGTCGGCCTGAACCGAAGTAGTGATTTGGTGGCTCTGTCCGG
AGGCCACACATTCGGCAAGAATCAGTGCAGGTTCATCATGGACAGACTGTATAACTTTTCCAACACCGGC
TTGCCTGACCCTACCCTGAACACAACATACTTGCAGACTCTCAGAGGGCTGTGTCCGCTCAATGGCAACT
TGTCTGCACTGGTTGACTTTGACCTGCGCACCCCAACCATCTTCGACAATAAGTATTACGTCAATCTGGA
GGAACAGAAGGGCCTGATTCAGTCCGACCAGGAGCTGTTCAGTTCCCCAAATGCTACCGACACTATTCCT
CTTGTGCGCAGCTTCGCTAATAGCACACAAACCTTTTTCAATGCTTTCGTGGAAGCTATGGATCGGATGG
GAAATATAACGCCCCTGACGGGTACGCAGGGACAGATAAGACTGAACTGTAGGGTCGTGAACAGCAACTC
TGGCTCGGGCTCGGGCGGCAAGCCCATCCCCAACCCCCTGCTGGGCCTGGACAGCACCACCGGTTGTCCA
CCCAAATGCCGCTGCGAGAAGCTGCTCTTCTACTGCGACTCTCAGGGCTTCCACTCAGTGCCAAACGCCA
CAGACAAGGGCTCTCTGGGCCTGTCCCTGAGGCACAATCACATCACAGAGCTCGAAAGAGATCAATTTGC
CAGCTTCAGTCAACTTACTTGGCTCCACTTAGATCACAATCAAATTTCAACAGTAAAAGAAGATGCTTTT
CAAGGACTATATAAACTTAAGGAATTAATCTTAAGTTCCAACAAAATATTTTACTTGCCAAACACAACTT
TTACCCAACTGATTAACCTGCAAAATTTGGACCTGTCTTTTAATCAGCTGTCATCTCTGCACCCAGAGCT
CTTCTATGGCCTTCGGAAGCTGCAGACCTTGCATTTACGTTCCAACTCCCTGCGGACTATCCCAGTACGC
CTGTTCTGGGACTGTCGTAGTCTGGAGTTTCTGGATTTGAGCACAAATCGTTTGCGAAGTTTGGCTCGCA
ATGGATTTGCAGGATTAATTAAACTGAGAGAGCTTCACCTAGAGCACAACCAGCTGACGAAGATTAATTT
TGCTCATTTCCTACGGCTAAGCAGTCTGCACACGCTCTTCTTACAATGGAACAAAATCAGCAACTTGACA
TGTGGGATGGAGTGGACCTGGGGCACTTTAGAAAAGCTAGACCTGACTGGAAATGAAATCAAAGCCATCG
ACTTGACAGTGTTTGAAACGATGCCCAATCTTAAAATACTCCTCATGGATAACAACAAGTTAAACAGCCT
TGATTCCAAGATCTTAAACTCCCTGAGATCCCTCACAACCGTTGGTCTCTCTGGCAATCTGTGGGAATGC
AGCGCCCGAATATGTGCTCTGGCCTCCTGGCTGGGCAGTTTCCAAGGTCGGTGGGAACACTCCATCCTAT
GCCACAGTCCTGACCACACCCAAGGAGAGGATATTCTAGATGCAGTCCATGGATTTCAGCTCTGCTGGAA
TTTGTCAACCACTGTCACTGTCATGGCTACAACTTATAGAGATCCAACCACTGAATATACAAAAAGAATA
AGCTCATCAAGTTACCATGTGGGAGACAAAGAAATCCCAACTACTGCAGGCATAGCAGTTACTACCGAGG
AACACTTTCCTGAACCAGACAATGCCATCTTCACTCAGCGGGTAATTACGGGAACAATGGCTTTATTGTT
TTCTTTCTTTTTTATTATTTTTATAGTGTTCATCTCCAGGAAGTGCTGCCCTCCCACTTTAAGAAGAATT
AGGCAGTGCTCAATGGTTCAGAACCACAGGCAGCTCCGATCCCAAACACGACTCCATATGTCAAACATGT
CAGACCAAGGACCGTATAATGAATATGAACCCACCCATGAAGGACCCTTCATCATCATTAATGGTTATGG
ACAGTGCAAGTGTCAGCAGCTGCCATACAAAGAATGTGAAGTATAAGGCGCGCCCCTGCAGGGAATTCGA
TATCAAGCTTATCGATAATCAACCTCTGGATTACAAAATTTGTGAAAGATTGACTGGTATTCTTAACTAT
GTTGCTCCTTTTACGCTATGTGGATACGCTGCTTTAATGCCTTTGTATCATGCTATTGCTTCCCGTATGG
CTTTCATTTTCTCCTCCTTGTATAAATCCTGGTTGCTGTCTCTTTATGAGGAGTTGTGGCCCGTTGTCAG
GCAACGTGGCGTGGTGTGCACTGTGTTTGCTGACGCAACCCCCACTGGTTGGGGCATTGCCACCACCTGT
CAGCTCCTTTCCGGGACTTTCGCTTTCCCCCTCCCTATTGCCACGGCGGAACTCATCGCCGCCTGCCTTG
CCCGCTGCTGGACAGGGGCTCGGCTGTTGGGCACTGACAATTCCGTGGTGTTGTCGGGGAAATCATCGTC
CTTTCCTTGGCTGCTCGCCTGTGTTGCCACCTGGATTCTGCGCGGGACGTCCTTCTGCTACGTCCCTTCG
GCCCTCAATCCAGCGGACCTTCCTTCCCGCGGCCTGCTGCCGGCTCTGCGGCCTCTTCCGCGTCTTCGCC
TTCGCCCTCAGACGAGTCGGATCTCCCTTTGGGCCGCCTCCCCGCATCGATACCGTCGACCTCGAGACCT
AGAAAAACATGGAGCAATCACAAGTAGCAATACAGCAGCTACCAATGCTGATTGTGCCTGGCTAGAAGCA
CAAGAGGAGGAGGAGGTGGGTTTTCCAGTCACACCTCAGGTACCTTTAAGACCAATGACTTACAAGGCAG
CTGTAGATCTTAGCCACTTTTTAAAAGAAAAGGGGGGACTGGAAGGGCTAATTCACTCCCAACGAAGACA
AGATATCCTTGATCTGTGGATCTACCACACACAAGGCTACTTCCCTGATTGGCAGAACTACACACCAGGG
CCAGGGATCAGATATCCACTGACCTTTGGATGGTGCTACAAGCTAGTACCAGTTGAGCAAGAGAAGGTAG
AAGAAGCCAATGAAGGAGAGAACACCCGCTTGTTACACCCTGTGAGCCTGCATGGGATGGATGACCCGGA
GAGAGAAGTATTAGAGTGGAGGTTTGACAGCCGCCTAGCATTTCATCACATGGCCCGAGAGCTGCATCCG
GACTGTACTGGGTCTCTCTGGTTAGACCAGATCTGAGCCTGGGAGCTCTCTGGCTAACTAGGGAACCCAC
TGCTTAAGCCTCAATAAAGCTTGCCTTGAGTGCTTCAAGTAGTGTGTGCCCGTCTGTTGTGTGACTCTGG
TAACTAGAGATCCCTCAGACCCTTTTAGTCAGTGTGGAAAATCTCTAGCAGGGCCCGTTTAAACCCGCTG
ATCAGCCTCGACTGTGCCTTCTAGTTGCCAGCCATCTGTTGTTTGCCCCTCCCCCGTGCCTTCCTTGACC
CTGGAAGGTGCCACTCCCACTGTCCTTTCCTAATAAAATGAGGAAATTGCATCGCATTGTCTGAGTAGGT
GTCATTCTATTCTGGGGGGTGGGGTGGGGCAGGACAGCAAGGGGGAGGATTGGGAAGACAATAGCAGGCA
TGCTGGGGATGCGGCGGGCTCTATGGCTTCTGAGGCGGAAAGAACCAGCTGGGGCTCTAGGGGGTATCCC
C
[124 nt withheld, positions 7282-7405]
C
[91 nt withheld, positions 7407-7497]
A
[49 nt withheld, positions 7499-7547]
CCTTTGACGTTGGAGTCCACGTTCTTT
[37 nt withheld, positions 7575-7611]
ACCCTATCTCGGTCTATTCTTTTGATTTATAAGGGATTTTGCCGATTTCGGCCTATTGGTTAAAAAATGA
GCTGATTTAACAAAAATTTAACGCGAATTAATTCTGTGGAATGTGTGTCAGTTAGGGTGTGGAAAGTCCC
CAGGCTCCCCAGCAGGCAGAAGTATGCAAAGCATGCATCTCAATTAGTCAGCAACCAGGTGTGGAAAGTC
CCCAGGCTCCCCAGCAGGCAGAAGTATGCAAAGCATGCATCTCAATTAGTCAGCAACCATAGTCCCGCCC
CTAACTCCGCCCATCCCGCCCCTAACTCCGCCCAGTTCCGCCCATTCTCCGCCCCATGGCTGACTAATTT
TTTTTATTTATGCAGAGGCCGAGGCCGCCTCTGCCTCTGAGCTATTCCAGAAGTAGTGAGGAGGCTTTTT
TGGAGGCCTAGGCTTTTGCAAAAAGCTCCCGGGAGCTTGTATATCCATTTTCGGATCTGATCAGCACGTG
TTGACAATTAATCATCGGCATAGTATATCGGCATAGTATAATACGACAAGGTGAGGAACTAAACCATGGC
CAAGTTGACCAGTGCCGTTCCGGTGCTCACCGCGCGCGACGTCGCCGGAGCGGTCGAGTTCTGGACCGAC
CGGCTCGGGTTCTCCCGGGACTTCGTGGAGGACGACTTCGCCGGTGTGGTCCGGGACGACGTGACCCTGT
TCATCAGCGCGGTCCAGGACCAGGTGGTGCCGGACAACACCCTGGCCTGGGTGTGGGTGCGCGGCCTGGA
CGAGCTGTACGCCGAGTGGTCGGAGGTCGTGTCCACGAACTTCCGGGACGCCTCCGGGCCGGCCATGACC
GAGATCGGCGAGCAGCCGTGGGGGCGGGAGTTCGCCCTGCGCGACCCGGCCGGCAACTGCGTGCACTTCG
TGGCCGAGGAGCAGGACTGACACGTGCTACGAGATTTCGATTCCACCGCCGCCTTCTATGAAAGGTTGGG
CTTCGGAATCGTTTTCCGGGACGCCGGCTGGATGATCCTCCAGCGCGGGGATCTCATGCTGGAGTTCTTC
GCCCACCCCAACTTGTTTATTGCAGCTTATAATGGTTACAAATAAAGCAATAGCATCACAAATTTCACAA
ATAAAGCATTTTTTTCACTGCATTCTAGTTGTGGTTTGTCCAAACTCATCAATGTATCTTATCATGTCTG
TATACCGTCGACCTCTAGCTAGAGCTTGGCGTAATCATGGTCATAGCTGTTTCCTGTGTGAAATTGTTAT
CCGCTCACAATTCCACACAACATACGAGCCGGAAGCATAAAGTGTAAAGCCTGGGGTGCCTAATGAGTGA
GCTAACTCACATTAATTGCGTTGCGCTCACTGCCCGCTTTCCAGTCGGGAAACCTGTCGTGCCAGCTGCA
TTAATGAATCGGCCAACGCGCGGGGAGAGGCGGTTTGCGTATTGGGCGCTCTTCCGCTTCCTCGCTCACT
GACTCGCTGCGCTCGGTCGTTCGGCTGCGGCGAGCGGTATCAGCTCACTCAAAGGCGGTAATACGGTTAT
CCACAGAATCAGGGGATAACGCAGGAAAGAACATGTGAGCAAAAGGCCAGCAAAAGGCCAGGAACCGTAA
AAAGGCCGCGTTGCTGGCGTTTTTCCATAGGCTCCGCCCCCCTGACGAGCATCACAAAAATCGACGCTCA
AGTCAGAGGTGGCGAAACCCGACAGGACTATAAAGATACCAGGCGTTTCCCCCTGGAAGCTCCCTCGTGC
GCTCTCCTGTTCCGACCCTGCCGCTTACCGGATACCTGTCCGCCTTTCTCCCTTCGGGAAGCGTGGCGCT
TTCTCATAGCTCACGCTGTAGGTATCTCAGTTCGGTGTAGGTCGTTCGCTCCAAGCTGGGCTGTGTGCAC
GAACCCCCCGTTCAGCCCGACCGCTGCGCCTTATCCGGTAACTATCGTCTTGAGTCCAACCCGGTAAGAC
ACGACTTATCGCCACTGGCAGCAGCCACTGGTAACAGGATTAGCAGAGCGAGGTATGTAGGCGGTGCTAC
AGAGTTCTTGAAGTGGTGGCCTAACTACGGCTACACTAGAAGAACAGTATTTGGTATCTGCGCTCTGCTG
AAGCCAGTTACCTTCGGAAAAAGAGTTGGTAGCTCTTGATCCGGCAAACAAACCACCGCTGGTAGCGGTG
GTTTTTTTGTTTGCAAGCAGCAGATTACGCGCAGAAAAAAAGGATCTCAAGAAGATCCTTTGATCTTTTC
TACGGGGTCTGACGCTCAGTGGAACGAAAACTCACGTTAAGGGATTTTGGTCATGAGATTATCAAAAAGG
ATCTTCACCTAGATCCTTTTAAATTAAAAATGAAGTTTTAAATCAATCTAAAGTATATATGAGTAAACTT
GGTCTGACAGTTACCAATGCTTAATCAGTGAGGCACCTATCTCAGCGATCTGTCTATTTCGTTCATCCAT
AGTTGCCTGACTCCCCGTCGTGTAGATAACTACGATACGGGAGGGCTTACCATCTGGCCCCAGTGCTGCA
ATGATACCGCGAGACCCACGCTCACCGGCTCCAGATTTATCAGCAATAAACCAGCCAGCCGGAAGGGCCG
AGCGCAGAAGTGGTCCTGCAACTTTATCCGCCTCCATCCAGTCTATTAATTGTTGCCGGGAAGCTAGAGT
AAGTAGTTCGCCAGTTAATAGTTTGCGCAACGTTGTTGCCATTGCTACAGGCATCGTGGTGTCACGCTCG
TCGTTTGGTATGGCTTCATTCAGCTCCGGTTCCCAACGATCAAGGCGAGTTACATGATCCCCCATGTTGT
GCAAAAAAGCGGTTAGCTCCTTCGGTCCTCCGATCGTTGTCAGAAGTAAGTTGGCCGCAGTGTTATCACT
CATGGTTATGGCAGCACTGCATAATTCTCTTACTGTCATGCCATCCGTAAGATGCTTTTCTGTGACTGGT
GAGTACTCAACCAAGTCATTCTGAGAATAGTGTATGCGGCGACCGAGTTGCTCTTGCCCGGCGTCAATAC
GGGATAATACCGCGCCACATAGCAGAACTTTAAAAGTGCTCATCATTGGAAAACGTTCTTCGGGGCGAAA
ACTCTCAAGGATCTTACCGCTGTTGAGATCCAGTTCGATGTAACCCACTCGTGCACCCAACTGATCTTCA
GCATCTTTTACTTTCACCAGCGTTTCTGGGTGAGCAAAAACAGGAAGGCAAAATGCCGCAAAAAAGGGAA
TAAGGGCGACACGGAAATGTTGAATACTCATACTCTTCCTTTTTCAATATTATTGAAGCATTTATCAGGG
TTATTGTCTCATGAGCGGATACATATTTGAATGTATTTAGAAAAATAAACAAATAGGGGTTCCGCGCACA
TTTCCCCGAAAAGTGCCACCTGAC
