>Addgene plasmid #82537 | FSW-HRP-V5-LRRTM2 | addgene partial sequence | sequence record 160290 | pMH4-5 5'-gactcagcgctgcctcagtctg-3'
TCTAGAGGATCCCGCCACCATGGGCTTACATTTCAAGTGGCCATTAGGGGCCCCTATGCTGGCAGCAATA
TATGCAATGAGTATGGTTTTAAAAATGCTGCCTGCCCTGGGTATGGCGGCTAGCCAGCTTACTCCAACTT
TCTACGATAACTCTTGTCCTAACGTGAGCAACATCGTGCGAGATACTATCGTGAACGAGTTGCGGTCTGA
TCCGAGGATAGCCGCTTCAATTTTGCGGCTGCATTTCCACGATTGTTTTGTAAACGGCTGTGATGCTTCC
ATCCTCCTCGACAATACCACCTCTTTCAGGACTGAAAAGGATGCCTTCGGTAACGCGAATAGTGCTAGAG
GGTTTCCCGTGATCGATAGAATGAAAGCCGCTGTGGAGAGCGCCTGCCCCCGGACAGTTAGTTGTGCAGA
CCTTCTGACCATAGCGGCCCAGCAATCCGTGACGCTGGCCGGTGGCCCCAGCTGGAGGGTCCCCCTGGGA
AGGAGGGACTCTCTGCAGGCTTTTCTGGACTTGGCAAACGCAAACCTGCCTGCTCCCTTCTTCACCCTTC
CCCAGCTGAAGGATTCCTTCAGGAATGTCGGCCTGAACCGAAGTAGTGATTTGGTGGCTCTGTCCGGAGG
CCACACATTCGGCAAGAATCAGTGCAGGTTCATCATGGACAGACTGTATAACTTTTCCAACACCGGCTTG
CCTGACCCTACCCTGAACACAACATACTTGCAGACTCTCAGAGGGCTGTGTCCGCTCAATGGCAACTTGT
CTGCACTGGTT
