>Addgene plasmid #82537 | FSW-HRP-V5-LRRTM2 | addgene partial sequence | sequence record 160291 | WPRE-R 5'-CATAGCGTAAAAGGAGCAACA-3'
AATTTTGTAATCCAGAGGTTGATTATCGATAAGCTTGATATCGAATTCCCTGCAGGGGCGCGCCTTATAC
TTCACATTCTTTGTATGGCAGCTGCTGACACTTGCACTGTCCATAACCATTAATGATGATGAAGGGTCCT
TCATGGGTGGGTTCATATTCATTATACGGTCCTTGGTCTGACATGTTTGACATATGGAGTCGTGTTTGGG
ATCGGAGCTGCCTGTGGTTCTGAACCATTGAGCACTGCCTAATTCTTCTTAAAGTGGGAGGGCAGCACTT
CCTGGAGATGAACACTATAAAAATAATAAAAAAGAAAGAAAACAATAAAGCCATTGTTCCCGTAATTACC
CGCTGAGTGAAGATGGCATTGTCTGGTTCAGGAAAGTGTTCCTCGGTAGTAACTGCTATGCCTGCAGTAG
TTGGGATTTCTTTGTCTCCCACATGGTAACTTGATGAGCTTATTCTTTTTGTATATTCAGTGGTTGGATC
TCTATAAGTTGTAGCCATGACAGTGACAGTGGTTGACAAATTCCAGCAGAGCTGAAATCCATGGACTGCA
TCTAGAATATCCTCTCCTTGGGTGTGGTCAGGACTGTGGCATAGGATGGAGTGTTCCCACCGACCTTGGA
AACTGCCCAGCCAGGAGGCCAGAGCACATATTCGGGCGCTGCATTCCCACAGATTGCCAGAGAGACCAAC
GGTTGTGAGGGATCTCAGGGAGTTTAAGATCTTGGAATCAAGGCTGTTTAACTTGTTGTTATCCATGAGG
AGTATTTTAAGATTGGGCATCGTTTCAAACACTGTCAAGTCGATGGCTTTGATTTCATTTCCAGTCAGGT
CTAGCTTTTCTAAAGTGCCCCAGGTCCACTCCATCCCACATGTCAAGTTGCTGATTTTG
